Addgene plasmid #169922: WT Ecm2
Purpose: Ecm2 +/-300bp of up- and downstream seq. cloned into the NotI and SalI sites of pRS416
Depositing lab: Aaron Hoskins. Depositing organization: University of Wisconsin, Madison. Publication: Saccharomyces cerevisiae Ecm2 Modulates the Catalytic Steps of pre-mRNA Splicing. van der Feltz C, Nikolai B, Schneider C, Paulson JC, Fu X, Hoskins AA. RNA. 2021 Feb 5. pii: rna.077727.120. doi: 10.1261/rna.077727.120. PubMed 33547186.
Backbone
  Vector backbone: pRS416
  Backbone manufacturer: Stratagene
  Backbone size w/o insert (bp): 5000
  Total vector size (bp): 6500
  Vector type: Bacterial Expression, Yeast Expression
  Selectable markers: URA3
Growth in bacteria
  Bacterial resistance: Ampicillin, 100 μg/mL
  Growth temperature: 37°C
  Growth strain: DH5alpha
  Copy number: Unknown
Gene/Insert
  Gene/Insert name: Ecm2 (alt names: ECM2 / Stl11 URA; pAAH1056)
  Species: S. cerevisiae (budding yeast)
  Insert size (bp): 1500
  GenBank ID: 852357
  Cloning method: Restriction Enzyme; 5′ cloning site SalI (unknown if destroyed); 3′ cloning site NotI (unknown if destroyed)
  Sequencing primers: 5′ CGAGGTCGACGATAAATAGTAATAAAACTA AGC
Terms and licenses: Academic/Nonprofit Terms; Industry Terms: Not Available to Industry
How to cite: WT Ecm2 was a gift from Aaron Hoskins (Addgene plasmid # 169922 ; http://n2t.net/addgene:169922 ; RRID:Addgene_169922)
