[The description below was written by a language model from this plasmid's Addgene catalogue record and pLannotate feature annotations shown in this document.]
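Description:
WT Ecm2 is a yeast–E. coli shuttle plasmid built on pRS416, a low-copy centromeric vector. It carries the wild-type Saccharomyces cerevisiae ECM2 gene (also known as SLT11) as a genomic fragment with about 300 bp of flanking sequence on each side, inserted between the SalI and NotI sites of the polylinker. In E. coli the roughly 6.5 kb plasmid replicates from a high-copy ColE1/pUC-type origin and is selected with ampicillin through the β-lactamase gene. In yeast the CEN6/ARS element provides stable, near single-copy maintenance. The URA3 marker, with its own promoter, allows selection in ura3 strains and counterselection on 5-fluoroorotic acid. An f1 origin and remnants of the pBluescript lacZα/lac promoter region are also present. T7 and T3 promoters flank the cloning site as standard backbone features.

The annotated ECM2 open reading frame spans about 1.1 kb, and no heterologous yeast promoter, terminator or epitope tag is annotated around it. Expression is therefore presumably driven by the gene's native upstream and downstream regulatory sequences, giving roughly endogenous levels of untagged protein. A short match to a CaMV poly(A) signal upstream of the coding region, along with small lacI, rop and bom fragments elsewhere, are most likely incidental annotation hits rather than functional parts.

Ecm2 is a spliceosome-associated RNA-binding protein that promotes formation of U2/U6 helix II, and the associated study examined how it modulates the catalytic steps of pre-mRNA splicing. The record does not spell out the experimental design. A URA3-marked CEN plasmid carrying the wild-type gene is suited to complementing an ecm2 deletion or serving as a wild-type reference. It could also act as a 5-FOA-removable cover plasmid in shuffle experiments with mutant alleles.
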