Features (pLannotate 1.2.2; 21 found; start..end, strand, type, name):
     27..45      +  promoter       T7 promoter: promoter for bacteriophage T7 RNA polymerase
     54..81      -  misc_feature   MCS (fragment): pBluescript multiple cloning site
    284..302     -  polyA_signal   CaMV poly(A) signal (fragment): cauliflower mosaic virus polyadenylation signal
    381..1472    +  CDS            ECM2: SLT11_YEAST - Also known as SLT11. Experimental evidence at protein level: Swiss-Prot protein existence level 1. Involved in pre-mRNA splicing. Facilitates the cooperative formation of U2/U6 helix II in association with stem II in the spliceosome. Binds to RNA. From Saccharomyces cerevisiae (strain ATCC 204508 / S288c) (Baker's yeast).
   1776..1799    -  misc_feature   MCS (fragment): pBluescript multiple cloning site
   1812..1830    -  promoter       T3 promoter: promoter for bacteriophage T3 RNA polymerase
   1875..1891    -  protein_bind   lac operator: The lac repressor binds to the lac operator to inhibit transcription in E. coli. This inhibition can be relieved by adding lactose or isopropyl-β-D-thiogalactopyranoside (IPTG). lac repressor encoded by lacI
   1899..1929    -  promoter       lac promoter: promoter for the E. coli lac operon
   1944..1965    -  protein_bind   CAP binding site: CAP binding activates transcription in the presence of cAMP. E. coli catabolite activator protein
   1978..2070    -  CDS            lacI (fragment): lac repressor; lacI; The lac repressor binds to the lac operator to inhibit transcription in E. coli. This inhibition can be relieved by adding lactose or isopropyl-β-D-thiogalactopyranoside (IPTG).
   2253..2841    -  rep_origin     ori: high-copy-number ColE1/pMB1/pBR322/pUC origin of replication
   3012..3872    -  CDS            AmpR: β-lactamase; bla; confers resistance to ampicillin, carbenicillin, and related antibiotics
   3873..3977    -  promoter       AmpR promoter: bla
   4014..4517    +  misc_feature   CEN/ARS: S. cerevisiae CEN6 centromere fused to an autonomously replicating sequence
   4585..4620    +  CDS            rop (fragment): Rop protein, which maintains plasmids at low copy number; rop
   4722..4771    +  misc_feature   bom (fragment): basis of mobility region from pBR322
   4779..4994    +  promoter       URA3 promoter: S. cerevisiae URA3
   4995..5798    +  CDS            URA3: orotidine-5'-phosphate decarboxylase, required for uracil biosynthesis; S. cerevisiae URA3; yeast auxotrophic marker, counterselectable with 5-fluoroorotic acid (5-FOA)
   5877..5928    +  misc_feature   bom (fragment): basis of mobility region from pBR322
   5956..6384    -  rep_origin     f1 ori (sequence partly withheld): f1 bacteriophage origin of replication; arrow indicates direction of (+) strand synthesis
   6388..19      -  CDS            lacZα (fragment) (across the origin): LacZα fragment of β-galactosidase; lacZ fragment
>Addgene plasmid #169922 | WT Ecm2 | addgene full sequence | sequence record 332935 | Addgene NGS Result
GTAAAACGACGGCCAGTGAGCGCGCGTAATACGACTCACTATAGGGCGAATTGGGTACCGGGCCCCCCCT
CGAGGTCGACGATAAATAGTAATAAAACTAAGCGGGTTAGTAATACTCACCAAGAACAATAGCAGGAACG
ATAGTCGGTTCTCTTTCGTAATTTTTTTAAGTCACAACCCGGAGGGACGTGAAGTTTCAAACCTTATTCA
TTCCGGGATTACCCTCTCCTGTGATGACGTTTAGGCAATAAGGACTAAAAAAAAAAAAAAGAAATGCTAT
GGCAAATTTTATTGATAGAAGTGGTAATGATGATGGAAGGGCTTTTGAGCAGGTGAATAGAAGGTAGCTA
ACGGAAAAGAGTTATTGCACCCTTAATATAATGAATGATGAAATTAATGAGCCACCGCCCAATATATGTG
AGCAGTGCTTAGGTGATGAGGCTAATATACGAATGACTAAAATTCCACAAGGCTCTGAATGTAAGATTTG
TACCTTACCGTTCACCTTATACCATTTTAAGACGTCTAAACGAAGCAATAATATCATTAAAACATTAATA
TGTGTACGGTGCGCCACTCAGAGAAACATTTGTCAATGCTGTATGCTTGATTCAAGATGGCACATCCCTA
TACAACTGCGGGATCATTTAATATCCCTTGTGAACGAGGAAAACGTTATGACGGAGGAAGCAAAAAACGA
CATGATGAAAAGGTTTCTGTCACTAAAAAACGTGAAATTAGGAGGAGCTCAGATTACGAGTGATCCGTCA
GAAGCAGATAATATCGTTGATAAATTGAAAAATATACTTCTGCGAGCAACATCAGATGGCCCAAGTACTC
CGTTAATAAAAAACACAACTGCATTGTATAAAAATGAAAAAGGTGCAAATGAGGTCAAAAACTTGGAAAA
GTACGCGTCCGTGGACATTTCTCATATTTTGAAGAAACTACCCTTGAATGAATCGTTTTTAAAAAACCCC
TCCACCAAATCATTTTTTCTGTATAATATTGATGCCTCGATCCCTGAATGGAAAATAACTGATACAGTTT
CGCAATTATTGGGTATAAAGAAATGGAAGGATGGAAATTCATTGTCATTAATAGTCAACCACAAGGCGAA
GTGTGGTGGCCTAAGATTTCAATCTAGTGAATTGGGGGAGCGGTTTGTCAGTAAAATAAGTGAGACACTT
GTCACACCAAAGGGCCTAAAGAGAGGAGTTTTACTTATTGACCGTTTTAGAATCTTTATCATTCCGTGGT
CGTCTGGCTTTTCAGCTGCGTCATTCGGAACCAACACTGCAGAAAATATAAAACTTAGTTTAAGTTTGAA
TAAGCTTATTCAGTTGGAGCTAGGGCTTTCTTTTCCTACAAAAAGCACAGATAACGCAAAGAATGACAAG
AAAAAGACATCAAAAAAAGTTCATAAGGACAGATCAAAGAAATCGAAACCTCGCGCTAACAAGTTAACAA
TATAGATGAAACGTAAGAAAAATCATGGGTTGAAGAAACGAACTGTTTGATCAATTTCGACCATCCATCT
ACCTTGCAAGTAATAAACAAAAGCAGGTTGAGTGGGGAACTTTATCTAAGTTGATCAGTATATCTGACAA
ATTTATACGGAATGCTGCAGTTTGGATTAGCACGAACATTTTATCTGTACGGTTTGTCGCTTTTAGCTGC
TCGGGCTCTTCCTCTCGGTTACCGAGATGATAACTCGGCCGAATTTTGTAAGTACAAATAAAAAGAAAGT
GACACAATTCTAAAAGTATCACTATGCGGCCGCCACCGCGGTGGAGCTCCAGCTTTTGTTCCCTTTAGTG
AGGGTTAATTGCGCGCTTGGCGTAATCATGGTCATAGCTGTTTCCTGTGTGAAATTGTTATCCGCTCACA
ATTCCACACAACATACGAGCCGGAAGCATAAAGTGTAAAGCCTGGGGTGCCTAATGAGTGAGCTAACTCA
CATTAATTGCGTTGCGCTCACTGCCCGCTTTCCAGTCGGGAAACCTGTCGTGCCAGCTGCATTAATGAAT
CGGCCAACGCGCGGGGAGAGGCGGTTTGCGTATTGGGCGCTCTTCCGCTTCCTCGCTCACTGACTCGCTG
CGCTCGGTCGTTCGGCTGCGGCGAGCGGTATCAGCTCACTCAAAGGCGGTAATACGGTTATCCACAGAAT
CAGGGGATAACGCAGGAAAGAACATGTGAGCAAAAGGCCAGCAAAAGGCCAGGAACCGTAAAAAGGCCGC
GTTGCTGGCGTTTTTCCATAGGCTCCGCCCCCCTGACGAGCATCACAAAAATCGACGCTCAAGTCAGAGG
TGGCGAAACCCGACAGGACTATAAAGATACCAGGCGTTTCCCCCTGGAAGCTCCCTCGTGCGCTCTCCTG
TTCCGACCCTGCCGCTTACCGGATACCTGTCCGCCTTTCTCCCTTCGGGAAGCGTGGCGCTTTCTCATAG
CTCACGCTGTAGGTATCTCAGTTCGGTGTAGGTCGTTCGCTCCAAGCTGGGCTGTGTGCACGAACCCCCC
GTTCAGCCCGACCGCTGCGCCTTATCCGGTAACTATCGTCTTGAGTCCAACCCGGTAAGACACGACTTAT
CGCCACTGGCAGCAGCCACTGGTAACAGGATTAGCAGAGCGAGGTATGTAGGCGGTGCTACAGAGTTCTT
GAAGTGGTGGCCTAACTACGGCTACACTAGAAGAACAGTATTTGGTATCTGCGCTCTGCTGAAGCCAGTT
ACCTTCGGAAAAAGAGTTGGTAGCTCTTGATCCGGCAAACAAACCACCGCTGGTAGCGGTGGTTTTTTTG
TTTGCAAGCAGCAGATTACGCGCAGAAAAAAAGGATCTCAAGAAGATCCTTTGATCTTTTCTACGGGGTC
TGACGCTCAGTGGAACGAAAACTCACGTTAAGGGATTTTGGTCATGAGATTATCAAAAAGGATCTTCACC
TAGATCCTTTTAAATTAAAAATGAAGTTTTAAATCAATCTAAAGTATATATGAGTAAACTTGGTCTGACA
GTTACCAATGCTTAATCAGTGAGGCACCTATCTCAGCGATCTGTCTATTTCGTTCATCCATAGTTGCCTG
ACTCCCCGTCGTGTAGATAACTACGATACGGGAGGGCTTACCATCTGGCCCCAGTGCTGCAATGATACCG
CGAGACCCACGCTCACCGGCTCCAGATTTATCAGCAATAAACCAGCCAGCCGGAAGGGCCGAGCGCAGAA
GTGGTCCTGCAACTTTATCCGCCTCCATCCAGTCTATTAATTGTTGCCGGGAAGCTAGAGTAAGTAGTTC
GCCAGTTAATAGTTTGCGCAACGTTGTTGCCATTGCTACAGGCATCGTGGTGTCACGCTCGTCGTTTGGT
ATGGCTTCATTCAGCTCCGGTTCCCAACGATCAAGGCGAGTTACATGATCCCCCATGTTGTGCAAAAAAG
CGGTTAGCTCCTTCGGTCCTCCGATCGTTGTCAGAAGTAAGTTGGCCGCAGTGTTATCACTCATGGTTAT
GGCAGCACTGCATAATTCTCTTACTGTCATGCCATCCGTAAGATGCTTTTCTGTGACTGGTGAGTACTCA
ACCAAGTCATTCTGAGAATAGTGTATGCGGCGACCGAGTTGCTCTTGCCCGGCGTCAATACGGGATAATA
CCGCGCCACATAGCAGAACTTTAAAAGTGCTCATCATTGGAAAACGTTCTTCGGGGCGAAAACTCTCAAG
GATCTTACCGCTGTTGAGATCCAGTTCGATGTAACCCACTCGTGCACCCAACTGATCTTCAGCATCTTTT
ACTTTCACCAGCGTTTCTGGGTGAGCAAAAACAGGAAGGCAAAATGCCGCAAAAAAGGGAATAAGGGCGA
CACGGAAATGTTGAATACTCATACTCTTCCTTTTTCAATATTATTGAAGCATTTATCAGGGTTATTGTCT
CATGAGCGGATACATATTTGAATGTATTTAGAAAAATAAACAAATAGGGGTTCCGCGCACATTTCCCCGA
AAAGTGCCACCTGGGTCCTTTTCATCACGTGCTATAAAAATAATTATAATTTAAATTTTTTAATATAAAT
ATATAAATTAAAAATAGAAAGTAAAAAAAGAAATTAAAGAAAAAATAGTTTTTGTTTTCCGAAGATGTAA
AAGACTCTAGGGGGATCGCCAACAAATACTACCTTTTATCTTGCTCTTCCTGCTCTCAGGTATTAATGCC
GAATTGTTTCATCTTGTCTGTGTAGAAGACCACACACGAAAATCCTGTGATTTTACATTTTACTTATCGT
TAATCGAATGTATATCTATTTAATCTGCTTTTCTTGTCTAATAAATATATATGTAAAGTACGCTTTTTGT
TGAAATTTTTTAAACCTTTGTTTATTTTTTTTTCTTCATTCCGTAACTCTTCTACCTTCTTTATTTACTT
TCTAAAATCCAAATACAAAACATAAAAATAAATAAACACAGAGTAAATTCCCAAATTATTCCATCATTAA
AAGATACGAGGCGCGTGTAAGTTACAGGCAAGCGATCCGTCTAAGAAACCATTATTATCATGACATTAAC
CTATAAAAATAGGCGTATCACGAGGCCCTTTCGTCTCGCGCGTTTCGGTGATGACGGTGAAAACCTCTGA
CACATGCAGCTCCCGGAGACGGTCACAGCTTGTCTGTAAGCGGATGCCGGGAGCAGACAAGCCCGTCAGG
GCGCGTCAGCGGGTGTTGGCGGGTGTCGGGGCTGGCTTAACTATGCGGCATCAGAGCAGATTGTACTGAG
AGTGCACCATACCACCTTTTCAATTCATCATTTTTTTTTTATTCTTTTTTTTGATTTCGGTTTCCTTGAA
ATTTTTTTGATTCGGTAATCTCCGAACAGAAGGAAGAACGAAGGAAGGAGCACAGACTTAGATTGGTATA
TATACGCATATGTAGTGTTGAAGAAACATGAAATTGCCCAGTATTCTTAACCCAACTGCACAGAACAAAA
ACCTGCAGGAAACGAAGATAAATCATGTCGAAAGCTACATATAAGGAACGTGCTGCTACTCATCCTAGTC
CTGTTGCTGCCAAGCTATTTAATATCATGCACGAAAAGCAAACAAACTTGTGTGCTTCATTGGATGTTCG
TACCACCAAGGAATTACTGGAGTTAGTTGAAGCATTAGGTCCCAAAATTTGTTTACTAAAAACACATGTG
GATATCTTGACTGATTTTTCCATGGAGGGCACAGTTAAGCCGCTAAAGGCATTATCCGCCAAGTACAATT
TTTTACTCTTCGAAGACAGAAAATTTGCTGACATTGGTAATACAGTCAAATTGCAGTACTCTGCGGGTGT
ATACAGAATAGCAGAATGGGCAGACATTACGAATGCACACGGTGTGGTGGGCCCAGGTATTGTTAGCGGT
TTGAAGCAGGCGGCAGAAGAAGTAACAAAGGAACCTAGAGGCCTTTTGATGTTAGCAGAATTGTCATGCA
AGGGCTCCCTATCTACTGGAGAATATACTAAGGGTACTGTTGACATTGCGAAGAGCGACAAAGATTTTGT
TATCGGCTTTATTGCTCAAAGAGACATGGGTGGAAGAGATGAAGGTTACGATTGGTTGATTATGACACCC
GGTGTGGGTTTAGATGACAAGGGAGACGCATTGGGTCAACAGTATAGAACCGTGGATGATGTGGTCTCTA
CAGGATCTGACATTATTATTGTTGGAAGAGGACTATTTGCAAAGGGAAGGGATGCTAAGGTAGAGGGTGA
ACGTTACAGAAAAGCAGGCTGGGAAGCATATTTGAGAAGATGCGGCCAGCAAAACTAAAAAACTGTATTA
TAAGTAAATGCATGTATACTAAACTCACAAATTAGAGCTTCAATTTAATTATATCAGTTATTACCCTATG
CGGTGTGAAATACCGCACAGATGCGTAAGGAGAAAATACCGCATCAGGAAATTGTAAGCGTTAATATTTT
GTTAAAATTCGCGTTAAATTTTTGTTAAATCAGCTCATTTTTTAACCAATAGGCCGAAATCGGCAAAATC
CCTTATAAATCAAAAGAATAGACCGAGATAGGGT
[37 nt withheld, positions 6055-6091]
AAAGAACGTGGACTCCAACGTCAAAGG
[49 nt withheld, positions 6119-6167]
T
[91 nt withheld, positions 6169-6259]
G
[124 nt withheld, positions 6261-6384]
CCATTCGCCATTCAGGCTGCGCAACTGTTGGGAAGGGCGATCGGTGCGGGCCTCTTCGCTATTACGCCAG
CTGGCGAAAGGGGGATGTGCTGCAAGGCGATTAAGTTGGGTAACGCCAGGGTTTTCCCAGTCACGACGTT
